Addgene plasmid #86992: pJB172
Purpose: CRISPR/Cas9 in fission yeast using fluoride selection and targetting pil1
Depositing lab: Julien Berro. Depositing organization: Yale University. Publication: Use of a fluoride channel as a new selection marker for fission yeast plasmids and application to fast genome editing with CRISPR/Cas9. Fernandez R, Berro J. Yeast. 2016 Oct;33(10):549-557. doi: 10.1002/yea.3178. Epub 2016 Sep 7. PubMed 27327046.
Backbone
  Vector backbone: pJB166
  Backbone manufacturer: Julien Berro
  Backbone size w/o insert (bp): 11528
  Total vector size (bp): 11514
  Modifications to backbone: Backbone amplified with 2 couples of primers containing annealing tails. Both PCR products used to created pJB172 via Gibson cloning
  Vector type: Yeast Expression
  Selectable markers: Fluoride
Growth in bacteria
  Bacterial resistance: Ampicillin, 100 μg/mL
  Growth temperature: 37°C
  Growth strain: DH5alpha
  Copy number: Unknown
Gene/Insert
  Gene/Insert name: gRNA targeting pil1
  gRNA/shRNA sequence: GGACGGCGGTTTGCTGAGGA
  Species: S. pombe (fission yeast)
  Cloning method: Gibson Cloning
  Sequencing primers: 5′ JB330; 3′ JB331
Terms and licenses: Academic/Nonprofit Terms; Industry Terms: Not Available to Industry
Depositor comments: Plasmid to be used with the strains JB224 or JB300 created by the Berro lab
How to cite: pJB172 was a gift from Julien Berro (Addgene plasmid # 86992 ; http://n2t.net/addgene:86992 ; RRID:Addgene_86992)
