[The description below was written by a language model from this plasmid's Addgene catalogue record and pLannotate feature annotations shown in this document.]
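Description:
pJB172 is an episomal fission yeast (Schizosaccharomyces pombe) expression plasmid of about 11.5 kb that delivers both components of a CRISPR/Cas9 editing system, here programmed to cut the pil1 gene. It derives from the backbone pJB166, which was amplified as two PCR products whose primer tails carried the new targeting sequence, then reassembled by Gibson cloning. In E. coli it replicates from a high-copy ColE1/pUC-type origin and is selected with ampicillin through the bla gene. In S. pombe it is maintained by the ars1 autonomously replicating sequence.

Yeast selection is the distinctive part of the design. Instead of an auxotrophic or drug marker, the plasmid carries fex1, which encodes a fluoride channel that expels cytoplasmic fluoride, so plasmid-bearing cells can be selected on fluoride. The depositor notes that it is meant to be used with two specific strains from the same lab. The record does not describe their genotype.

Streptococcus pyogenes Cas9 is transcribed from the constitutive S. pombe adh1 promoter and terminated by the S. cerevisiae CYC1 terminator. The guide RNA cassette, in the opposite orientation, uses the rrk1 promoter and leader RNA, with a hammerhead ribozyme from the tobacco ringspot virus satellite RNA downstream. This arrangement is generally used so that leader removal and ribozyme self-cleavage give a guide with defined ends. The guide itself is not annotated in the feature table but presumably lies between these two elements. Remnants of lacZα, lac regulatory elements, pUC polylinker, bom and rop are backbone carry-over. The plasmid serves for rapid genome editing at the pil1 locus.
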