Features (pLannotate 1.2.2; 23 found; start..end, strand, type, name):
    137..186     +  misc_feature   bom (fragment): basis of mobility region from pBR322
    196..261     -  CDS            hus5 (fragment): UBC9_SCHPO - Also known as ubc9. Experimental evidence at protein level: Swiss-Prot protein existence level 1. Catalyzes the covalent attachment of ubiquitin-like protein SUMO/Smt3 to other proteins. Required for efficient recovery from DNA damage or S-phase arrest and normal mitosis. This may be as part of a checkpoint independent recovery process. From Schizosaccharomyces pombe (strain 972 / ATCC 24843) (Fission yeast).
    315..380     -  CDS            hus5 (fragment): UBC9_SCHPO - Also known as ubc9. Experimental evidence at protein level: Swiss-Prot protein existence level 1. Catalyzes the covalent attachment of ubiquitin-like protein SUMO/Smt3 to other proteins. Required for efficient recovery from DNA damage or S-phase arrest and normal mitosis. This may be as part of a checkpoint independent recovery process. From Schizosaccharomyces pombe (strain 972 / ATCC 24843) (Fission yeast).
    541..1322    +  rep_origin     ars1: Schizosaccharomyces pombe autonomously replicating sequence ars1
   1932..2864    +  CDS            fex1: FEX1_SCHPO - Protein inferred from homology: Swiss-Prot protein existence level 3. Fluoride channel required for the rapid expulsion of cytoplasmic fluoride. From Schizosaccharomyces pombe (strain 972 / ATCC 24843) (Fission yeast).
   3317..3368    +  misc_feature   bom (fragment): basis of mobility region from pBR322
   3374..3528    -  CDS            lacZα (fragment): LacZα fragment of β-galactosidase; lacZ fragment
   3531..3568    -  misc_feature   MCS (fragment): pUC18/19 multiple cloning site
   3577..3628    -  misc_RNA       sTRSV HHRz: hammerhead ribozyme from the tobacco ringspot virus satellite RNA (Khvorova et al., 2003)
   3733..4089    -  promoter       rrk1 promoter/leader: promoter and leader RNA for the Schizosaccharomyces pombe rrk1 gene encoding the K-RNA component of RNase P (Jacobs et al., 2014)
   4099..4117    -  misc_feature   MCS (fragment): pUC18/19 multiple cloning site
   4148..4170    -  protein_bind   lac operator (fragment): The lac repressor binds to the lac operator to inhibit transcription in E. coli. This inhibition can be relieved by adding lactose or isopropyl-β-D-thiogalactopyranoside (IPTG). lac repressor encoded by lacI
   4174..4204    -  promoter       lac promoter: promoter for the E. coli lac operon
   4219..4240    -  protein_bind   CAP binding site: CAP binding activates transcription in the presence of cAMP. E. coli catabolite activator protein
   4253..4345    -  CDS            lacI (fragment): lac repressor; lacI; The lac repressor binds to the lac operator to inhibit transcription in E. coli. This inhibition can be relieved by adding lactose or isopropyl-β-D-thiogalactopyranoside (IPTG).
   4528..5116    -  rep_origin     ori: high-copy-number ColE1/pMB1/pBR322/pUC origin of replication
   5287..6147    -  CDS            AmpR: β-lactamase; bla; confers resistance to ampicillin, carbenicillin, and related antibiotics
   6148..6252    -  promoter       AmpR promoter: bla
   6281..7022    +  promoter       adh1 promoter: promoter for the Schizosaccharomyces pombe adh1 gene encoding alcohol dehydrogenase
   7024..7042    -  misc_feature   MCS (fragment): pUC18/19 multiple cloning site
   7043..11146   +  CDS            cas9: CAS9_STRP1 - Also known as csn1 From Streptococcus pyogenes serotype M1.
  11195..11442   +  terminator     CYC1 terminator: S. cerevisiae CYC1; transcription terminator for CYC1
  11516..35      +  CDS            rop (fragment) (across the origin): Rop protein, which maintains plasmids at low copy number; rop
>Addgene plasmid #86992 | pJB172 | addgene full sequence | sequence record 173002 | Addgene NGS Result
TCGCGCGTTTCGGTGATGACGGTGAAAACCTCTGACACATGCAGCTCCCGGAGACGGTCACAGCTTGTCT
GTAAGCGGATGCCGGGAGCAGACAAGCCCGTCAGGGCGCGTCAGCGGGTGTTGGCGGGTGTCGGGGCTGG
CTTAACTATGCGGCATCAGAGCAGATTGTACTGAGAGTGCACCATACCATCGATGGCCAACCTTCCAATT
CATTAAATCGAGTCCTCCATCAGATGATTTACAAGGTTTTGCATAGAATCCCTAAGTAAGAGAAGTTGTT
AGTGATTTCTTCAAGTTTACTAAAATTTACATACAAATGGATGATCTCTTCTCCATTGTTTCCTTTCTTC
TTGCAAACGCGTTTTACAAAGAGATGACATGCTATTTTCTGATTATTTTTTTCTATAGTTTTCTATTTTG
TACGTCCTTGGGAGTCCGAAATGTAAAATCGGGGTATGGTTAGTAGCGGCAGCGTTCATTATGGTATATA
AAAGATAAAAAGTAGGGGCAAGCGAGACAGAATGGGATACAAGGGCATCGTCTATAATTATAGCTAAAAA
TTGTATTTTAATTTGTATTTTTTGTAATTTTATTTCTCATTGTTTTACTTAAAATGAATGCGAATTAGAG
AAAACTTCAACGAAATGTCAAAATAAGCTCAGCAAAATATACAATTTTAGGGAAAGCGATCAGCAACTTA
TTCTCCGTTGTAGATTCTTTTTCTTCATAAATTCCAACAATGTAACTGCCAATTGATTTTTCTCTAGATG
CTAATAAATTGAAACTAATGAATATAATAACACAGGTTTTGATAAATTGTAAACTCTTACTCAAAAAAAG
AATGTTAAAACTAATTTAACCTTTTTATAAAGGCTCATGGCGTTAAAGAGGATAGTAAAAATTCTACAAT
TTTTTAATTTAATGTCACAATTGTCTTGCGAATATAATTCTATTAATTTTCGCTAACTGCTGTTTTAGTA
CTATTACTTTCAATATGCCTTATATGCAACTTTAATTCATGAAGAATGCAATATTTTTGCAATCTTTCTT
GTACTGAGCGCTTTTTATCATTTAGTACTCATTATTTAATTTTTCAGTAAAGGGCAATAAATAAATTTGT
AGAAGATGCAATGTAATCTCCTCTATCCTTTTGCTCATATGTTTATGAGTATACCTAGTCTAGAAAGGCT
TGTATTTAAAATATTATTCAATAAAAATTCACAATTTTTACGACATGTGCTACCATTCACTTAACTTCCT
GATTATAAAATTGGTTCGTTTATACTAATTACTTAAGTACCTTTAACTAAACAAAATGCCTATATATATA
TTAATTTACAATGAGTGTCAGATAAGTCACTATGTCCGAGTGGTTAAGGAGTTAGACTCGCCATCGATGA
GCTTAGCTACAAATCCCACTGGCTATATGTATGCATTTGTGTTAAAAAAGTTTGTATAGATTATTTAATC
TACTCAGCATTCTTTCTCTAAATAGGAATTTGTTACTTAATGGAGAAAAAAATGTTTCGATTTACCTAGT
GTATTTGTTTGTATACTCACGTTTAATTTCAAACATCCATTCTATCTTGTGTAATTTTTGGCATGGTGAA
AAAGATAATCAGCCTTATAATCTTTACAAAAGTAAGAAATTCTGTAAATAAGCCTTAATGCCCTTGCTTT
AAATTAAAATGGTTCTTTTTCATGATAATGTTTGCACTTTGTGAATATATTTTAGATAGTTCTGTGAGGT
ATAATTAAGATGTTTTAGAGACTTATACAATTTTGTCTTTATAAATTCTTAATTGATTTTACCATCCCAG
TTTAACTATGCTTCGTCGGCATCTCTGCACATGTCGTGTTTTCTTACCGTATTGTCCTACCAAGAACCTC
TTTTTTGCTTGGATCGAAATTAAAGGTTTAAAAGCAAAGTTATGCTATTAACACAGTCTTACTTTTGTAT
AATGTCTATGTTGGGGACGCTAGCTCGTCTAGGACTTACTGCATTAAACACATACCCAGGTGCACCGTTT
TCTGGACTTTTATGGGTTCAATTTGTTGGATGCGTTATTATGGGATTTTGTCAGACAGAGTCTGTTTTCT
TTCCTCGACCCAAACATAATGCTACTTTTTTGCTAGCCATTACTACAGGTTTTTGTGGATCTCTTACAAC
GTTTTCTTCTTGGATGTTGCAAATGTTTACAGGGATGGCTAACTTGGATCCATTTGAACGTAGGGGCCGA
GGCTATTCATTTTTAAGTGTGGTTTCCGATTTTATGGTAACTATGTGCATTGCGATGTCCAGCTTAATAT
GGGGGAAGCAGATTGGAAAAACGACGGGACAGTGGAGAATTGGCAAAGTTGCATTTGCCTGGCCTATCCC
GGCGCACACGCATATCGTAGTGCGGGTATTACTTTTGTTACTCTCGATTTGTTTTTTTGTTGGTGCAGCA
TTTTATACGGCATATACAACCAATGTGACACATCGTGGCATAGGTTTTAGTCTAATATTCTCTCCTTTTG
CTGCCTTGACACGTTTGTATCTTGCGCGATTCCTTAATTCACCTCAATATTTTATTCCCTATGGAACTCT
TTGTGCCAATGTCTTTGCTACACTTTTGCTTTCTATCATGTACATGATACCACAAATCACACACTGCACT
CCTGTGTCTAGAAGTGTGATGTATGGAATCCAAAACGGATTTTGTGCTGTACTCTCTACCCTTTCAACAT
TCTCCAACGAACTCCACACAATGCCTATAAAACGAGCATATATTTATTGTATAATTTCAGTTGCTATTTC
CTTTTCAATATGTGTCATTGTCGATGGAGCTACTGCATGGGGTCATGGTTATACTGAAAAGTATTAGTAA
AAAAAGACTAATGTAAAATTTTTTTGGTTGGTTATTGAAAAAGTCGATGCCTTGTTTGCGTTTGTTTTCC
TAGGCGTTTTATGTCAGAAGGCATTTAGAATTAGTATACAAGTACTCTTTGGTAAAATTTTATGTAGCGA
CTAAAATATTAACTATTATAGATAAACACCTTGGGAATAAAAAGTAATTTGCTATAGTAATTTATTAAAC
ATGCTCCTACAACATTACCACAATCTTTTCTCTTGGATTGACATTGAATAAGAAAAGAGTGAATTTTTTT
AGACTTGTAATGATAACTATGTACAAAGCCAATGAAAGATGTATGTAGATGAATGTAAAATACCATGTAG
ACAAACAAGATAAAACTTGGTTATAAACATTGGTGTTGGAACAGAATAAATTAGATGTCAAAAAGTTTCG
TCAATATCACAAGCTCATCGCGATGGTATGCGGTGTGAAATACCGCACAGATGCGTAAGGAGAAAATACC
GCATCAGGCGCCATTCGCCATTCAGGCTGCGCAACTGTTGGGAAGGGCGATCGGTGCGGGCCTCTTCGCT
ATTACGCCAGCTGGCGAAAGGGGGATGTGCTGCAAGGCGATTAAGTTGGGTAACGCCAGGGTTTTCCCAG
TCACGACGTTGTAAAACGACGGCCAGTGCCAAGCTTGCATGCCTGCAGGTCGACTCTAGAGGATCCCCAC
GGTACCCCTGTTTCGTCCTCACGGACTCATCAGACCGGAAAGCACATCCGGTGACAGGGCACCACCGACT
CGGTGCCACTCACTTTTTTCAAGTTGATAACGGACTAGCCTTATTTTAACTTGCTATTTCTAGCTCTAAA
ACGGACGGCGGTTTGCTGAGGATTCTTCGGTACAGGTTATGTTTTTTGGCAACAGCAACTATTCAAATCA
ACTGAAAGTTTTTTAGAATTCAACAACTTCCAATACTCAAGTGTCCAAGCTAGCAAACTGTTTAATAATC
GTGACCCAACATTCCTTTCATGCGCACCCTCAGCGTCACATAAATCAACACTTTACAACACCTATTCAAA
GCTTCTATATGCCTTCGTCATTTAAATGTCTAACATTTCAAAAAAGTGTTTGCTAATGGTAAATTCTTGA
GTTTTCTTGGAAGCACATATATAACGAGTGTGACTGTTCTACGCTCCTTGCTGACTAGTCATCAGTCTAC
GCATGCCAACTACCACCAACATAAGCAAAAGGTACCCGGGGTACCGAGCTCGAATTCGTAATCATGTCAT
AGCTGTTTCCTGTGTGAAATTGTTATCCGCTCACAATTCCACACAACATACGAGCCGGAAGCATAAAGTG
TAAAGCCTGGGGTGCCTAATGAGTGAGCTAACTCACATTAATTGCGTTGCGCTCACTGCCCGCTTTCCAG
TCGGGAAACCTGTCGTGCCAGCTGCATTAATGAATCGGCCAACGCGCGGGGAGAGGCGGTTTGCGTATTG
GGCGCTCTTCCGCTTCCTCGCTCACTGACTCGCTGCGCTCGGTCGTTCGGCTGCGGCGAGCGGTATCAGC
TCACTCAAAGGCGGTAATACGGTTATCCACAGAATCAGGGGATAACGCAGGAAAGAACATGTGAGCAAAA
GGCCAGCAAAAGGCCAGGAACCGTAAAAAGGCCGCGTTGCTGGCGTTTTTCCATAGGCTCCGCCCCCCTG
ACGAGCATCACAAAAATCGACGCTCAAGTCAGAGGTGGCGAAACCCGACAGGACTATAAAGATACCAGGC
GTTTCCCCCTGGAAGCTCCCTCGTGCGCTCTCCTGTTCCGACCCTGCCGCTTACCGGATACCTGTCCGCC
TTTCTCCCTTCGGGAAGCGTGGCGCTTTCTCATAGCTCACGCTGTAGGTATCTCAGTTCGGTGTAGGTCG
TTCGCTCCAAGCTGGGCTGTGTGCACGAACCCCCCGTTCAGCCCGACCGCTGCGCCTTATCCGGTAACTA
TCGTCTTGAGTCCAACCCGGTAAGACACGACTTATCGCCACTGGCAGCAGCCACTGGTAACAGGATTAGC
AGAGCGAGGTATGTAGGCGGTGCTACAGAGTTCTTGAAGTGGTGGCCTAACTACGGCTACACTAGAAGAA
CAGTATTTGGTATCTGCGCTCTGCTGAAGCCAGTTACCTTCGGAAAAAGAGTTGGTAGCTCTTGATCCGG
CAAACAAACCACCGCTGGTAGCGGTGGTTTTTTTGTTTGCAAGCAGCAGATTACGCGCAGAAAAAAAGGA
TCTCAAGAAGATCCTTTGATCTTTTCTACGGGGTCTGACGCTCAGTGGAACGAAAACTCACGTTAAGGGA
TTTTGGTCATGAGATTATCAAAAAGGATCTTCACCTAGATCCTTTTAAATTAAAAATGAAGTTTTAAATC
AATCTAAAGTATATATGAGTAAACTTGGTCTGACAGTTACCAATGCTTAATCAGTGAGGCACCTATCTCA
GCGATCTGTCTATTTCGTTCATCCATAGTTGCCTGACTCCCCGTCGTGTAGATAACTACGATACGGGAGG
GCTTACCATCTGGCCCCAGTGCTGCAATGATACCGCGAGACCCACGCTCACCGGCTCCAGATTTATCAGC
AATAAACCAGCCAGCCGGAAGGGCCGAGCGCAGAAGTGGTCCTGCAACTTTATCCGCCTCCATCCAGTCT
ATTAATTGTTGCCGGGAAGCTAGAGTAAGTAGTTCGCCAGTTAATAGTTTGCGCAACGTTGTTGCCATTG
CTACAGGCATCGTGGTGTCACGCTCGTCGTTTGGTATGGCTTCATTCAGCTCCGGTTCCCAACGATCAAG
GCGAGTTACATGATCCCCCATGTTGTGCAAAAAAGCGGTTAGCTCCTTCGGTCCTCCGATCGTTGTCAGA
AGTAAGTTGGCCGCAGTGTTATCACTCATGGTTATGGCAGCACTGCATAATTCTCTTACTGTCATGCCAT
CCGTAAGATGCTTTTCTGTGACTGGTGAGTACTCAACCAAGTCATTCTGAGAATAGTGTATGCGGCGACC
GAGTTGCTCTTGCCCGGCGTCAATACGGGATAATACCGCGCCACATAGCAGAACTTTAAAAGTGCTCATC
ATTGGAAAACGTTCTTCGGGGCGAAAACTCTCAAGGATCTTACCGCTGTTGAGATCCAGTTCGATGTAAC
CCACTCGTGCACCCAACTGATCTTCAGCATCTTTTACTTTCACCAGCGTTTCTGGGTGAGCAAAAACAGG
AAGGCAAAATGCCGCAAAAAAGGGAATAAGGGCGACACGGAAATGTTGAATACTCATACTCTTCCTTTTT
CAATATTATTGAAGCATTTATCAGGGTTATTGTCTCATGAGCGGATACATATTTGAATGTATTTAGAAAA
ATAAACAAATAGGGGTTCCGCGCACATTTCCCCGAAAAGTGCCACCTGACGCCCTACAACAACTAAGAAA
ATGGCTATCATGCGGAAGCTGGTGAGAAGAACAGCATCGGGACAAGGGAAGGAAGAACAAAGACAAAGAA
AACAAAAGAAAGCAATTGAAAACAAAACAAAACAATTTTCATTCCTTCTCTTATCATTCCTTTTCTTTTC
TTTTCTCTCATTCAACGCACTCCATCGTATCCGTATTCCTCTTATTTTTTCTCTTTCTCTATATCCATTT
CTTTCTCTCTAGGTGTGTCCTCTCTCTCTCTTCAATTTCTCTACTCCGCATTCCAACGCATCCTTCCCCC
AACCTCCCATTTCCTCCTTACGGCCCGATAGCGATCGTCTTTCCCTCGCTATCACTCGCTACCGGCCCCT
CCTCTGCACCGTAACCTCCTACGTATTTACCATATCATAAAGTTTTTTCCGACGCTTATCGCTGACCCCC
TGTCGCCCTCCTATTGGCTTCCGGATTATCTTCTTGTCCATAAGGTGATCCATGCTTCCTGAAGATTCCC
GAAATGTGTCCACTTTGGCGGGGAATCATTCCATCCACTTCTTTCTCTCTCGCTTTCCTCATTCGGCGCT
CCCCTTCCGCGTCTCATTGGTCTTCCGCTCCGTTTTTGCTTTGCCGATGTTACTTGGGGAGAGGTGCGAT
AATCCTTTCGCAAAAACTCGGTTTGACGCCTCCCATGGTATAAATAGTGGGTGGTGGACAGGTGCCTTCG
CTTTTCTTTAAGCAAGAGAATTGCTGCAGGTCGACTCTAGAGATGGACAAGAAGTACTCCATTGGGCTCG
ATATCGGCACAAACAGCGTCGGTTGGGCCGTCATTACGGACGAGTACAAGGTGCCGAGCAAAAAATTCAA
AGTTCTGGGCAATACCGATCGCCACAGCATAAAGAAGAACCTCATTGGCGCCCTCCTGTTCGACTCCGGG
GAGACGGCCGAAGCCACGCGGCTCAAAAGAACAGCACGGCGCAGATATACCCGCAGAAAGAATCGGATCT
GCTACCTGCAGGAGATCTTTAGTAATGAGATGGCTAAGGTGGATGACTCTTTCTTCCATAGGCTGGAGGA
GTCCTTTTTGGTGGAGGAGGATAAAAAGCACGAGCGCCACCCAATCTTTGGCAATATCGTGGACGAGGTG
GCGTACCATGAAAAGTACCCAACCATATATCATCTGAGGAAGAAGCTTGTAGACAGTACTGATAAGGCTG
ACTTGCGGTTGATCTATCTCGCGCTGGCGCATATGATCAAATTTCGGGGACACTTCCTCATCGAGGGGGA
CCTGAACCCAGACAACAGCGATGTCGACAAACTCTTTATCCAACTGGTTCAGACTTACAATCAGCTTTTC
GAAGAGAACCCGATCAACGCATCCGGAGTTGACGCCAAAGCAATCCTGAGCGCTAGGCTGTCCAAATCCC
GGCGGCTCGAAAACCTCATCGCACAGCTCCCTGGGGAGAAGAAGAACGGCCTGTTTGGTAATCTTATCGC
CCTGTCACTCGGGCTGACCCCCAACTTTAAATCTAACTTCGACCTGGCCGAAGATGCCAAGCTTCAACTG
AGCAAAGACACCTACGATGATGATCTCGACAATCTGCTGGCCCAGATCGGCGACCAGTACGCAGACCTTT
TTTTGGCGGCAAAGAACCTGTCAGACGCCATTCTGCTGAGTGATATTCTGCGAGTGAACACGGAGATCAC
CAAAGCTCCGCTGAGCGCTAGTATGATCAAGCGCTATGATGAGCACCACCAAGACTTGACTTTGCTGAAG
GCCCTTGTCAGACAGCAACTGCCTGAGAAGTACAAGGAAATTTTCTTCGATCAGTCTAAAAATGGCTACG
CCGGATACATTGACGGCGGAGCAAGCCAGGAGGAATTTTACAAATTTATTAAGCCCATCTTGGAAAAAAT
GGACGGCACCGAGGAGCTGCTGGTAAAGCTTAACAGAGAAGATCTGTTGCGCAAACAGCGCACTTTCGAC
AATGGAAGCATCCCCCACCAGATTCACCTGGGCGAACTGCACGCTATCCTCAGGCGGCAAGAGGATTTCT
ACCCCTTTTTGAAAGATAACAGGGAAAAGATTGAGAAAATCCTCACATTTCGGATACCCTACTATGTAGG
CCCCCTCGCCCGGGGAAATTCCAGATTCGCGTGGATGACTCGCAAATCAGAAGAGACCATCACTCCCTGG
AACTTCGAGGAAGTCGTGGATAAGGGGGCCTCTGCCCAGTCCTTCATCGAAAGGATGACTAACTTTGATA
AAAATCTGCCTAACGAAAAGGTGCTTCCTAAACACTCTCTGCTGTACGAGTACTTCACAGTTTATAACGA
GCTCACCAAGGTCAAATACGTCACAGAAGGGATGAGAAAGCCAGCATTCCTGTCTGGAGAGCAGAAGAAA
GCTATCGTGGACCTCCTCTTCAAGACGAACCGGAAAGTTACCGTGAAACAGCTCAAAGAAGACTATTTCA
AAAAGATTGAATGTTTCGACTCTGTTGAAATCAGCGGAGTGGAGGATCGCTTCAACGCATCCCTGGGAAC
GTATCACGATCTCCTGAAAATCATTAAAGACAAGGACTTCCTGGACAATGAGGAGAACGAGGACATTCTT
GAGGACATTGTCCTCACCCTTACGTTGTTTGAAGATAGGGAGATGATTGAAGAACGCTTGAAAACTTACG
CTCATCTCTTCGACGACAAAGTCATGAAACAGCTCAAGAGGCGCCGATATACAGGATGGGGGCGGCTGTC
AAGAAAACTGATCAATGGGATCCGAGATAAGCAGTCTGGAAAGACAATCCTGGATTTTCTTAAGTCCGAT
GGATTTGCCAACCGGAACTTCATGCAGTTGATCCATGATGACTCTCTCACCTTTAAGGAGGACATCCAGA
AAGCACAAGTTTCTGGCCAGGGGGACAGTCTTCACGAGCACATCGCTAATCTTGCAGGTAGCCCAGCTAT
CAAAAAGGGAATACTGCAGACCGTTAAGGTCGTGGATGAACTCGTCAAAGTAATGGGAAGGCATAAGCCC
GAGAATATCGTTATCGAGATGGCCCGAGAGAACCAAACTACCCAGAAGGGACAGAAGAACAGTAGGGAAA
GGATGAAGAGGATTGAAGAGGGTATAAAAGAACTGGGGTCCCAAATCCTTAAGGAACACCCAGTTGAAAA
CACCCAGCTTCAGAATGAGAAGCTCTACCTGTACTACCTGCAGAACGGCAGGGACATGTACGTGGATCAG
GAACTGGACATCAATCGGCTCTCCGACTACGACGTGGATCATATCGTGCCCCAGTCTTTTCTCAAAGATG
ATTCTATTGATAATAAAGTGTTGACAAGATCCGATAAAAATAGAGGGAAGAGTGATAACGTCCCCTCAGA
AGAAGTTGTCAAGAAAATGAAAAATTATTGGCGGCAGCTGCTGAACGCCAAACTGATCACACAACGGAAG
TTCGATAATCTGACTAAGGCTGAACGAGGTGGCCTGTCTGAGTTGGATAAAGCCGGCTTCATCAAAAGGC
AGCTTGTTGAGACACGCCAGATCACCAAGCACGTGGCCCAAATTCTCGATTCACGCATGAACACCAAGTA
CGATGAAAATGACAAACTGATTCGAGAGGTGAAAGTTATTACTCTGAAGTCTAAGCTGGTCTCAGATTTC
AGAAAGGACTTTCAGTTTTATAAGGTGAGAGAGATCAACAATTACCACCATGCGCATGATGCCTACCTGA
ATGCAGTGGTAGGCACTGCACTTATCAAAAAATATCCCAAGCTTGAATCTGAATTTGTTTACGGAGACTA
TAAAGTGTACGATGTTAGGAAAATGATCGCAAAGTCTGAGCAGGAAATAGGCAAGGCCACCGCTAAGTAC
TTCTTTTACAGCAATATTATGAATTTTTTCAAGACCGAGATTACACTGGCCAATGGAGAGATTCGGAAGC
GACCACTTATCGAAACAAACGGAGAAACAGGAGAAATCGTGTGGGACAAGGGTAGGGATTTCGCGACAGT
CCGGAAGGTCCTGTCCATGCCGCAGGTGAACATCGTTAAAAAGACCGAAGTACAGACCGGAGGCTTCTCC
AAGGAAAGTATCCTCCCGAAAAGGAACAGCGACAAGCTGATCGCACGCAAAAAAGATTGGGACCCCAAGA
AATACGGCGGATTCGATTCTCCTACAGTCGCTTACAGTGTACTGGTTGTGGCCAAAGTGGAGAAAGGGAA
GTCTAAAAAACTCAAAAGCGTCAAGGAACTGCTGGGCATCACAATCATGGAGCGATCAAGCTTCGAAAAA
AACCCCATCGACTTTCTCGAGGCGAAAGGATATAAAGAGGTCAAAAAAGACCTCATCATTAAGCTTCCCA
AGTACTCTCTCTTTGAGCTTGAAAACGGCCGGAAACGAATGCTCGCTAGTGCGGGCGAGCTGCAGAAAGG
TAACGAGCTGGCACTGCCCTCTAAATACGTTAATTTCTTGTATCTGGCCAGCCACTATGAAAAGCTCAAA
GGGTCTCCCGAAGATAATGAGCAGAAGCAGCTGTTCGTGGAACAACACAAACACTACCTTGATGAGATCA
TCGAGCAAATAAGCGAATTCTCCAAAAGAGTGATCCTCGCCGACGCTAACCTCGATAAGGTGCTTTCTGC
TTACAATAAGCACAGGGATAAGCCCATCAGGGAGCAGGCAGAAAACATTATCCACTTGTTTACTCTGACC
AACTTGGGCGCGCCTGCAGCCTTCAAGTACTTCGACACCACCATAGACAGAAAGCGGTACACCTCTACAA
AGGAGGTCCTGGACGCCACACTGATTCATCAGTCAATTACGGGGCTCTATGAAACAAGAATCGACCTCTC
TCAGCTCGGTGGAGACAGCAGGGCTGACCCCAAGAAGAAGAGGAAGGTGTGATCTCTTCTCGAGTCATGT
AATTAGTTATGTCACGCTTACATTCACGCCCTCCCCCCACATCCGCTCTAACCGAAAAGGAAGGAGTTAG
ACAACCTGAAGTCTAGGTCCCTATTTATTTTTTTATAGTTATGTTAGTATTAAGAACGTTATTTATATTT
CAAATTTTTCTTTTTTTTCTGTACAGACGCGTGTACGCATGTAACATTATACTGAAAACCTTGCTTGAGA
AGGTTTTGGGACGCTCGAAGGCTTTAATTTGCGATCCCCGTCTAAGAAACCATTATTATCATGACATTAA
CCTATAAAAATAGGCGTATCACGAGGCCCTTTCGTC
