>Addgene plasmid #86992 | pJB172 | depositor partial sequence | sequence record 169681 | Cas9
ATGGACAAGAAGTACTCCATTGGGCTCGATATCGGCACAAACAGCGTCGGTTGGGCCGTCATTACGGACG
AGTACAAGGTGCCGAGCAAAAAATTCAAAGTTCTGGGCAATACCGATCGCCACAGCATAAAGAAGAACCT
CATTGGCGCCCTCCTGTTCGACTCCGGGGAGACGGCCGAAGCCACGCGGCTCAAAAGAACAGCACGGCGC
AGATATACCCGCAGAAAGAATCGGATCTGCTACCTGCAGGAGATCTTTAGTAATGAGATGGCTAAGGTGG
ATGACTCTTTCTTCCATAGGCTGGAGGAGTCCTTTTTGGTGGAGGAGGATAAAAAGCACGAGCGCCACCC
AATCTTTGGCAATATCGTGGACGAGGTGGCGTACCATGAAAAGTACCCAACCATATATCATCTGAGGAAG
AAGCTTGTAGACAGTACTGATAAGGCTGACTTGCGGTTGATCTATCTCGCGCTGGCGCATATGATCAAAT
TTCGGGGACACTTCCTCATCGAGGGGGACCTGAACCCAGACAACAGCGATGTCGACAAACTCTTTATCCA
ACTGGTTCAGACTTACAATCAGCTTTTCGAAGAGAACCCGATCAACGCATCCGGAGTTGACGCCAAAGCA
ATCCTGAGCGCTAGGCTGTCCAAATCCCGGCGGCTCGAAAACCTCATCGCACAGCTCCCTGGGGAGAAGA
AGAACGGCCTGTTTGGTAATCTTATCGCCCTGTCACTCGGGCTGACCCCCAACTTTAAATCTAACTTCGA
CCTGGCCGAAGATGCCAAGCTTCAACTGAGCAAAGACACCTACGATGATGATCTCGACAATCTGCTGGCC
CAGATCGGCGACCAGTACGCAGACCTTTTTTTGGCGGCAAAGAACCTGTCAGACGCCATTCTGCTGAGTG
ATATTCTGCGAGTGAACACGGAGATCACCAAAGCTCCGCTGAGCGCTAGTATGATCAAGCGCTATGATGA
GCACCACCAAGACTTGACTTTGCTGAAGGCCCTTGTCAGACAGCAACTGCCTGAGAAGTACAAGGAAATT
TTCTTCGATCAGTCTAAAAATGGCTACGCCGGATACATTGACGGCGGAGCAAGCCAGGAGGAATTTTACA
AATTTATTAAGCCCATCTTGGAAAAAATGGACGGCACCGAGGAGCTGCTGGTAAAGCTTAACAGAGAAGA
TCTGTTGCGCAAACAGCGCACTTTCGACAATGGAAGCATCCCCCACCAGATTCACCTGGGCGAACTGCAC
GCTATCCTCAGGCGGCAAGAGGATTTCTACCCCTTTTTGAAAGATAACAGGGAAAAGATTGAGAAAATCC
TCACATTTCGGATACCCTACTATGTAGGCCCCCTCGCCCGGGGAAATTCCAGATTCGCGTGGATGACTCG
CAAATCAGAAGAGACCATCACTCCCTGGAACTTCGAGGAAGTCGTGGATAAGGGGGCCTCTGCCCAGTCC
TTCATCGAAAGGATGACTAACTTTGATAAAAATCTGCCTAACGAAAAGGTGCTTCCTAAACACTCTCTGC
TGTACGAGTACTTCACAGTTTATAACGAGCTCACCAAGGTCAAATACGTCACAGAAGGGATGAGAAAGCC
AGCATTCCTGTCTGGAGAGCAGAAGAAAGCTATCGTGGACCTCCTCTTCAAGACGAACCGGAAAGTTACC
GTGAAACAGCTCAAAGAAGACTATTTCAAAAAGATTGAATGTTTCGACTCTGTTGAAATCAGCGGAGTGG
AGGATCGCTTCAACGCATCCCTGGGAACGTATCACGATCTCCTGAAAATCATTAAAGACAAGGACTTCCT
GGACAATGAGGAGAACGAGGACATTCTTGAGGACATTGTCCTCACCCTTACGTTGTTTGAAGATAGGGAG
ATGATTGAAGAACGCTTGAAAACTTACGCTCATCTCTTCGACGACAAAGTCATGAAACAGCTCAAGAGGC
GCCGATATACAGGATGGGGGCGGCTGTCAAGAAAACTGATCAATGGGATCCGAGATAAGCAGTCTGGAAA
GACAATCCTGGATTTTCTTAAGTCCGATGGATTTGCCAACCGGAACTTCATGCAGTTGATCCATGATGAC
TCTCTCACCTTTAAGGAGGACATCCAGAAAGCACAAGTTTCTGGCCAGGGGGACAGTCTTCACGAGCACA
TCGCTAATCTTGCAGGTAGCCCAGCTATCAAAAAGGGAATACTGCAGACCGTTAAGGTCGTGGATGAACT
CGTCAAAGTAATGGGAAGGCATAAGCCCGAGAATATCGTTATCGAGATGGCCCGAGAGAACCAAACTACC
CAGAAGGGACAGAAGAACAGTAGGGAAAGGATGAAGAGGATTGAAGAGGGTATAAAAGAACTGGGGTCCC
AAATCCTTAAGGAACACCCAGTTGAAAACACCCAGCTTCAGAATGAGAAGCTCTACCTGTACTACCTGCA
GAACGGCAGGGACATGTACGTGGATCAGGAACTGGACATCAATCGGCTCTCCGACTACGACGTGGATCAT
ATCGTGCCCCAGTCTTTTCTCAAAGATGATTCTATTGATAATAAAGTGTTGACAAGATCCGATAAAAATA
GAGGGAAGAGTGATAACGTCCCCTCAGAAGAAGTTGTCAAGAAAATGAAAAATTATTGGCGGCAGCTGCT
GAACGCCAAACTGATCACACAACGGAAGTTCGATAATCTGACTAAGGCTGAACGAGGTGGCCTGTCTGAG
TTGGATAAAGCCGGCTTCATCAAAAGGCAGCTTGTTGAGACACGCCAGATCACCAAGCACGTGGCCCAAA
TTCTCGATTCACGCATGAACACCAAGTACGATGAAAATGACAAACTGATTCGAGAGGTGAAAGTTATTAC
TCTGAAGTCTAAGCTGGTCTCAGATTTCAGAAAGGACTTTCAGTTTTATAAGGTGAGAGAGATCAACAAT
TACCACCATGCGCATGATGCCTACCTGAATGCAGTGGTAGGCACTGCACTTATCAAAAAATATCCCAAGC
TTGAATCTGAATTTGTTTACGGAGACTATAAAGTGTACGATGTTAGGAAAATGATCGCAAAGTCTGAGCA
GGAAATAGGCAAGGCCACCGCTAAGTACTTCTTTTACAGCAATATTATGAATTTTTTCAAGACCGAGATT
ACACTGGCCAATGGAGAGATTCGGAAGCGACCACTTATCGAAACAAACGGAGAAACAGGAGAAATCGTGT
GGGACAAGGGTAGGGATTTCGCGACAGTCCGGAAGGTCCTGTCCATGCCGCAGGTGAACATCGTTAAAAA
GACCGAAGTACAGACCGGAGGCTTCTCCAAGGAAAGTATCCTCCCGAAAAGGAACAGCGACAAGCTGATC
GCACGCAAAAAAGATTGGGACCCCAAGAAATACGGCGGATTCGATTCTCCTACAGTCGCTTACAGTGTAC
TGGTTGTGGCCAAAGTGGAGAAAGGGAAGTCTAAAAAACTCAAAAGCGTCAAGGAACTGCTGGGCATCAC
AATCATGGAGCGATCAAGCTTCGAAAAAAACCCCATCGACTTTCTCGAGGCGAAAGGATATAAAGAGGTC
AAAAAAGACCTCATCATTAAGCTTCCCAAGTACTCTCTCTTTGAGCTTGAAAACGGCCGGAAACGAATGC
TCGCTAGTGCGGGCGAGCTGCAGAAAGGTAACGAGCTGGCACTGCCCTCTAAATACGTTAATTTCTTGTA
TCTGGCCAGCCACTATGAAAAGCTCAAAGGGTCTCCCGAAGATAATGAGCAGAAGCAGCTGTTCGTGGAA
CAACACAAACACTACCTTGATGAGATCATCGAGCAAATAAGCGAATTCTCCAAAAGAGTGATCCTCGCCG
ACGCTAACCTCGATAAGGTGCTTTCTGCTTACAATAAGCACAGGGATAAGCCCATCAGGGAGCAGGCAGA
AAACATTATCCACTTGTTTACTCTGACCAACTTGGGCGCGCCTGCAGCCTTCAAGTACTTCGACACCACC
ATAGACAGAAAGCGGTACACCTCTACAAAGGAGGTCCTGGACGCCACACTGATTCATCAGTCAATTACGG
GGCTCTATGAAACAAGAATCGACCTCTCTCAGCTCGGTGGAGACAGCAGGGCTGACCCCAAGAAGAAGAG
GAAGGTGTGA
