>Addgene plasmid #86992 | pJB172 | depositor partial sequence | sequence record 169682 | Fex1p
ATGCTATTAACACAGTCTTACTTTTGTATAATGTCTATGTTGGGGACGCTAGCTCGTCTAGGACTTACTG
CATTAAACACATACCCAGGTGCACCGTTTTCTGGACTTTTATGGGTTCAATTTGTTGGATGCGTTATTAT
GGGATTTTGTCAGACAGAGTCTGTTTTCTTTCCTCGACCCAAACATAATGCTACTTTTTTGCTAGCCATT
ACTACAGGTTTTTGTGGATCTCTTACAACGTTTTCTTCTTGGATGTTGCAAATGTTTACAGGGATGGCTA
ACTTGGATCCATTTGAACGTAGGGGCCGAGGCTATTCATTTTTAAGTGTGGTTTCCGATTTTATGGTAAC
TATGTGCATTGCGATGTCCAGCTTAATATGGGGGAAGCAGATTGGAAAAACGACGGGACAGTGGAGAATT
GGCAAAGTTGCATTTGCCTGGCCTATCCCGGCGCACACGCATATCGTAGTGCGGGTATTACTTTTGTTAC
TCTCGATTTGTTTTTTTGTTGGTGCAGCATTTTATACGGCATATACAACCAATGTGACACATCGTGGCAT
AGGTTTTAGTCTAATATTCTCTCCTTTTGCTGCCTTGACACGTTTGTATCTTGCGCGATTCCTTAATTCA
CCTCAATATTTTATTCCCTATGGAACTCTTTGTGCCAATGTCTTTGCTACACTTTTGCTTTCTATCATGT
ACATGATACCACAAATCACACACTGCACTCCTGTGTCTAGAAGTGTGATGTATGGAATCCAAAACGGATT
TTGTGCTGTACTCTCTACCCTTTCAACATTCTCCAACGAACTCCACACAATGCCTATAAAACGAGCATAT
ATTTATTGTATAATTTCAGTTGCTATTTCCTTTTCAATATGTGTCATTGTCGATGGAGCTACTGCATGGG
GTCATGGTTATACTGAAAAGTATTAG
