>Addgene plasmid #86992 | pJB172 | depositor partial sequence | sequence record 169683 | ars1
GACAGAATGGGATACAAGGGCATCGTCTATAATTATAGCTAAAAATTGTATTTTAATTTGTATTTTTTGT
AATTTTATTTCTCATTGTTTTACTTAAAATGAATGCGAATTAGAGAAAACTTCAACGAAATGTCAAAATA
AGCTCAGCAAAATATACAATTTTAGGGAAAGCGATCAGCAACTTATTCTCCGTTGTAGATTCTTTTTCTT
CATAAATTCCAACAATGTAACTGCCAATTGATTTTTCTCTAGATGCTAATAAATTGAAACTAATGAATAT
AATAACACAGGTTTTGATAAATTGTAAACTCTTACTCAAAAAAAGAATGTTAAAACTAATTTAACCTTTT
TATAAAGGCTCATGGCGTTAAAGAGGATAGTAAAAATTCTACAATTTTTTAATTTAATGTCACAATTGTC
TTGCGAATATAATTCTATTAATTTTCGCTAACTGCTGTTTTAGTACTATTACTTTCAATATGCCTTATAT
GCAACTTTAATTCATGAAGAATGCAATATTTTTGCAATCTTTCTTGTACTGAGCGCTTTTTATCATTTAG
TACTCATTATTTAATTTTTCAGTAAAGGGCAATAAATAAATTTGTAGAAGATGCAATGTAATCTCCTCTA
TCCTTTTGCTCATATGTTTATGAGTATACCTAGTCTAGAAAGGCTTGTATTTAAAATATTATTCAATAAA
AATTCACAATTTTTACGACATGTGCTACCATTCACTTAACTTCCTGATTATAAAATTGGTTCGTTTATAC
TAATTACTTAAGTACCTTTAACTAAACAAAATGCCTATATATATATTAATTTACAATGAGTGTCAGATAA
GTCACTATGTCCGAGTGGTTAAGGAG
