>Addgene plasmid #86992 | pJB172 | depositor partial sequence | sequence record 169684 | Prom ura4
AGCTTAGCTACAAATCCCACTGGCTATATGTATGCATTTGTGTTAAAAAAGTTTGTATAGATTATTTAAT
CTACTCAGCATTCTTTCTCTAAATAGGAATTTGTTACTTAATGGAGAAAAAAATGTTTCGATTTACCTAG
TGTATTTGTTTGTATACTCACGTTTAATTTCAAACATCCATTCTATCTTGTGTAATTTTTGGCATGGTGA
AAAAGATAATCAGCCTTATAATCTTTACAAAAGTAAGAAATTCTGTAAATAAGCCTTAATGCCCTTGCTT
TAAATTAAAATGGTTCTTTTTCATGATAATGTTTGCACTTTGTGAATATATTTTAGATAGTTCTGTGAGG
TATAATTAAGATGTTTTAGAGACTTATACAATTTTGTCTTTATAAATTCTTAATTGATTTTACCATCCCA
GTTTAACTATGCTTCGTCGGCATCTCTGCACATGTCGTGTTTTCTTACCGTATTGTCCTACCAAGAACCT
CTTTTTTGCTTGGATCGAAATTAAAGGTTTAAAAGCAAAGTT
